>Addgene plasmid #27097 | pBiFC-VN155(I152L) | addgene full sequence | sequence record 252165 | Addgene NGS Result
ATGGCATCAATGCAGAAGCTGATCTCAGAGGAGGACCTGCTTATGGCCATGGAGGCCCGAATTCGGTCGA
CCGAGATCTCTCGAGGTACCGGAGGTGGCGGGAGCGGAGGTGGCGGGAGTATGGTGAGCAAGGGCGAGGA
GCTGTTCACCGGGGTGGTGCCCATCCTGGTCGAGCTGGACGGCGACGTAAACGGCCACAAGTTCAGCGTG
TCCGGCGAGGGCGAGGGCGATGCCACCTACGGCAAGCTGACCCTGAAGCTGATCTGCACCACCGGCAAGC
TGCCCGTGCCCTGGCCCACCCTCGTGACCACCCTGGGCTACGGCCTGCAGTGCTTCGCCCGCTACCCCGA
CCACATGAAGCAGCACGACTTCTTCAAGTCCGCCATGCCCGAAGGCTACGTCCAGGAGCGCACCATCTTC
TTCAAGGACGACGGCAACTACAAGACCCGCGCCGAGGTGAAGTTCGAGGGCGACACCCTGGTGAACCGCA
TCGAGCTGAAGGGCATCGACTTCAAGGAGGACGGCAACATCCTGGGGCACAAGCTGGAGTACAACTACAA
CAGCCACAACGTCTATCTCACCGCCTGAGCGGCCGCGGGGATCCAGACATGATAAGATACATTGATGAGT
TTGGACAAACCACAACTAGAATGCAGTGAAAAAAATGCTTTATTTGTGAAATTTGTGATGCTATTGCTTT
ATTTGTAACCATTATAAGCTGCAATAAACAAGTTAACAACAACAATTGCATTCATTTTATGTTTCAGGTT
CAGGGGGAGGTGTGGGAGGTTTTTTCGGATCCTCTAGAGTCGATCTGCAGGCATGCTAGCTTGGCGTAAT
CATGGTCATAGCTGTTTCCTGTGTGAAATTGTTATCCGCTCACAATTCCACACAACATACGAGCCGGAAG
CATAAAGTGTAAAGCCTGGGGTGCCTAATGAGTGAGCTAACTCACATTAATTGCGTTGCGCTCACTGCCC
GCTTTCCAGTCGGGAAACCTGTCGTGCCAGCTGCATTAATGAATCGGCCAACGCGCGGGGAGAGGCGGTT
TGCGTATTGGGCGCTCTTCCGCTTCCTCGCTCACTGACTCGCTGCGCTCGGTCGTTCGGCTGCGGCGAGC
GGTATCAGCTCACTCAAAGGCGGTAATACGGTTATCCACAGAATCAGGGGATAACGCAGGAAAGAACATG
TGAGCAAAAGGCCAGCAAAAGGCCAGGAACCGTAAAAAGGCCGCGTTGCTGGCGTTTTTCCATAGGCTCC
GCCCCCCTGACGAGCATCACAAAAATCGACGCTCAAGTCAGAGGTGGCGAAACCCGACAGGACTATAAAG
ATACCAGGCGTTTCCCCCTGGAAGCTCCCTCGTGCGCTCTCCTGTTCCGACCCTGCCGCTTACCGGATAC
CTGTCCGCCTTTCTCCCTTCGGGAAGCGTGGCGCTTTCTCATAGCTCACGCTGTAGGTATCTCAGTTCGG
TGTAGGTCGTTCGCTCCAAGCTGGGCTGTGTGCACGAACCCCCCGTTCAGCCCGACCGCTGCGCCTTATC
CGGTAACTATCGTCTTGAGTCCAACCCGGTAAGACACGACTTATCGCCACTGGCAGCAGCCACTGGTAAC
AGGATTAGCAGAGCGAGGTATGTAGGCGGTGCTACAGAGTTCTTGAAGTGGTGGCCTAACTACGGCTACA
CTAGAAGAACAGTATTTGGTATCTGCGCTCTGCTGAAGCCAGTTACCTTCGGAAAAAGAGTTGGTAGCTC
TTGATCCGGCAAACAAACCACCGCTGGTAGCGGTGGTTTTTTTGTTTGCAAGCAGCAGATTACGCGCAGA
AAAAAAGGATCTCAAGAAGATCCTTTGATCTTTTCTACGGGGTCTGACGCTCAGTGGAACGAAAACTCAC
GTTAAGGGATTTTGGTCATGAGATTATCAAAAAGGATCTTCACCTAGATCCTTTTAAATTAAAAATGAAG
TTTTAAATCAATCTAAAGTATATATGAGTAAACTTGGTCTGACAGTTACCAATGCTTAATCAGTGAGGCA
CCTATCTCAGCGATCTGTCTATTTCGTTCATCCATAGTTGCCTGACTCCCCGTCGTGTAGATAACTACGA
TACGGGAGGGCTTACCATCTGGCCCCAGTGCTGCAATGATACCGCGAGACCCACGCTCACCGGCTCCAGA
TTTATCAGCAATAAACCAGCCAGCCGGAAGGGCCGAGCGCAGAAGTGGTCCTGCAACTTTATCCGCCTCC
ATCCAGTCTATTAATTGTTGCCGGGAAGCTAGAGTAAGTAGTTCGCCAGTTAATAGTTTGCGCAACGTTG
TTGCCATTGCTACAGGCATCGTGGTGTCACGCTCGTCGTTTGGTATGGCTTCATTCAGCTCCGGTTCCCA
ACGATCAAGGCGAGTTACATGATCCCCCATGTTGTGCAAAAAAGCGGTTAGCTCCTTCGGTCCTCCGATC
GTTGTCAGAAGTAAGTTGGCCGCAGTGTTATCACTCATGGTTATGGCAGCACTGCATAATTCTCTTACTG
TCATGCCATCCGTAAGATGCTTTTCTGTGACTGGTGAGTACTCAACCAAGTCATTCTGAGAATAGTGTAT
GCGGCGACCGAGTTGCTCTTGCCCGGCGTCAATACGGGATAATACCGCGCCACATAGCAGAACTTTAAAA
GTGCTCATCATTGGAAAACGTTCTTCGGGGCGAAAACTCTCAAGGATCTTACCGCTGTTGAGATCCAGTT
CGATGTAACCCACTCGTGCACCCAACTGATCTTCAGCATCTTTTACTTTCACCAGCGTTTCTGGGTGAGC
AAAAACAGGAAGGCAAAATGCCGCAAAAAAGGGAATAAGGGCGACACGGAAATGTTGAATACTCATACTC
TTCCTTTTTCAATATTATTGAAGCATTTATCAGGGTTATTGTCTCATGAGCGGATACATATTTGAATGTA
TTTAGAAAAATAAACAAATAGGGGTTCCGCGCACATTTCCCCGAAAAGTGCCACCTGACGTCTAAGAAAC
CATTATTATCATGACATTAACCTATAAAAATAGGCGTATCACGAGGCCCTTTCGTCTCGCGCGTTTCGGT
GATGACGGTGAAAACCTCTGACACATGCAGCTCCCGGAGACGGTCACAGCTTGTCTGTAAGCGGATGCCG
GGAGCAGACAAGCCCGTCAGGGCGCGTCAGCGGGTGTTGGCGGGTGTCGGGGCTGGCTTAACTATGCGGC
ATCAGAGCAGATTGTACTGAGAGTGCACCATATGCGGTGTGAAATACCGCACAGATGCGTAAGGAGAAAA
TACCGCATCAGGCGCCATTCGCCATTCAGGCTGCGCAACTGTTGGGAAGGGCGATCGGTGCGGGCCTCTT
CGCTATTACGCCAGCTGGCGAAAGGGGGATGTGCTGCAAGGCGATTAAGTTGGGTAACGCCAGGGTTTTC
CCAGTCACGACGTTGTAAAACGACGGCCAGTGAGTTCGAGCTTGCATGCCTGCAGGTCGTTACATAACTT
ACGGTAAATGGCCCGCCTGGCTGACCGCCCAACGACCCCCGCCCATTGACGTCAATAATGACGTATGTTC
CCATAGTAACGCCAATAGGGACTTTCCATTGACGTCAATGGGTGGAGTATTTACGGTAAACTGCCCACTT
GGCAGTACATCAAGTGTATCATATGCCAAGTACGCCCCCTATTGACGTCAATGACGGTAAATGGCCCGCC
TGGCATTATGCCCAGTACATGACCTTATGGGACTTTCCTACTTGGCAGTACATCTACGTATTAGTCATCG
CTATTACCATGGTGATGCGGTTTTGGCAGTACATCAATGGGCGTGGATAGCGGTTTGACTCACGGGGATT
TCCAAGTCTCCACCCCATTGACGTCAATGGGAGTTTGTTTTGGCACCAAAATCAACGGGACTTTCCAAAA
TGTCGTAACAACTCCGCCCCATTGACGCAAATGGGCGGTAGGCGTGTACGGTGGGAGGTCTATATAAGCA
GAGCTCGTTTAGTGAACCGTCAGATCGCCTGGAGACGCCATCCACGCTGTTTTGACCTCCATAGAAGACA
CCGGGACCGATCCAGCCTCCGGACTCTAGAGGATCCGGTACTAGAGGAACTGAAAAACCAGAAAGTTAAC
TGGTAAGTTTAGTCTTTTTGTCTTTTATTTCAGGTCCCGGATCCGGTGGTGGTGCAAATCAAAGAACTGC
TCCTCAGTGGATGTTGCCTTTACTTCTAGGCCTGTACGGAAGTGTTACTTCTGCTCTAAAAGCTGCGGAA
TTGTACCCGCGGGCCCACC
Features (pLannotate 1.2.2; 16 found; start..end, strand, type, name):
    121..585     +  CDS            VN155(I152L): improved N-terminal fragment of mVenus for use in bimolecular fluorescence complementation (BiFC) (Kodama and Hu, 2010)
    600..734     -  polyA_signal   SV40 poly(A) signal: SV40 polyadenylation signal
    869..885     -  protein_bind   lac operator: The lac repressor binds to the lac operator to inhibit transcription in E. coli. This inhibition can be relieved by adding lactose or isopropyl-β-D-thiogalactopyranoside (IPTG). lac repressor encoded by lacI
    893..923     -  promoter       lac promoter: promoter for the E. coli lac operon
    938..959     -  protein_bind   CAP binding site: CAP binding activates transcription in the presence of cAMP. E. coli catabolite activator protein
    972..1064    -  CDS            lacI (fragment): lac repressor; lacI; The lac repressor binds to the lac operator to inhibit transcription in E. coli. This inhibition can be relieved by adding lactose or isopropyl-β-D-thiogalactopyranoside (IPTG).
   1247..1835    -  rep_origin     ori: high-copy-number ColE1/pMB1/pBR322/pUC origin of replication
   2006..2866    -  CDS            AmpR: β-lactamase; bla; confers resistance to ampicillin, carbenicillin, and related antibiotics
   2867..2971    -  promoter       AmpR promoter: bla
   3066..3101    +  CDS            rop (fragment): Rop protein, which maintains plasmids at low copy number; rop
   3203..3302    +  misc_feature   bom (fragment): basis of mobility region from pBR322
   3308..3463    -  CDS            lacZα (fragment): LacZα fragment of β-galactosidase; lacZ fragment
   3469..3489    -  misc_feature   MCS (fragment): pUC18/19 multiple cloning site
   3488..3791    +  enhancer       CMV enhancer: human cytomegalovirus immediate early enhancer
   3792..3995    +  promoter       CMV promoter: human cytomegalovirus (CMV) immediate early promoter
   4133..4229    +  intron         SV40 intron: modified SV40 intron with splice donor and acceptor sites
