[The description below was written by a language model from this plasmid's Addgene catalogue record and pLannotate feature annotations shown in this document.]
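Description:
pBiFC-VN155(I152L) is a mammalian expression plasmid built on the pMyc-CMV backbone and used for bimolecular fluorescence complementation (BiFC) assays. It is propagated in E. coli as a high-copy plasmid through a ColE1/pUC-type origin and is selected with ampicillin via the β-lactamase gene. The sequenced record is about 4.3 kb. Besides these working parts, it carries several non-functional backbone remnants: fragments of lacI, lacZα, rop and bom, plus a lac promoter/operator region.

The expression cassette consists of the human cytomegalovirus immediate early enhancer and promoter, a modified SV40 intron with splice donor and acceptor sites, the coding region, and an SV40 polyadenylation signal. The insert, cloned between KpnI and NotI sites that both remain intact, is VN155(I152L). This is the N-terminal fragment of the Aequorea victoria-derived yellow fluorescent protein Venus (residues 1–154) carrying the I152L substitution. The catalogue entry lists an N-terminal Myc epitope supplied by the backbone, although the feature table does not annotate it separately.

In BiFC, a protein of interest is fused to this non-fluorescent Venus fragment and a candidate partner is fused to a complementary C-terminal fragment expressed from a companion plasmid. Interaction between the two proteins brings the fragments together, reconstituting fluorescence that can be imaged in living cells. According to the associated publication title, this variant belongs to an improved BiFC assay with a high signal-to-noise ratio. The depositor notes that the plasmid is intended to replace the earlier pBiFC-VN173 construct.
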