Addgene plasmid #27097: pBiFC-VN155(I152L)
Depositing lab: Chang-Deng Hu. Depositing organization: Purdue University. Publication: An improved bimolecular fluorescence complementation assay with a high signal-to-noise ratio. Kodama Y, Hu CD. Biotechniques. 2010 Nov . 49(5):793-805. 10.2144/000113519 PubMed 21091444.
Backbone
  Vector backbone: pMyc-CMV
  Backbone manufacturer: Clontech
  Backbone size w/o insert (bp): 3791
  Vector type: Mammalian Expression
Growth in bacteria
  Bacterial resistance: Ampicillin, 100 μg/mL
  Growth temperature: 37°C
  Growth strain: DH5alpha
  Growth instructions: DH5 alpha
  Copy number: High Copy
Gene/Insert
  Gene/Insert name: VN155(I152L) (alt name: Venus (1-154, I152L))
  Species: Aequorea victoria
  Insert size (bp): 462
  Mutation: I152L
  Tag / fusion protein: Myc (N terminal on backbone)
  Cloning method: Restriction Enzyme; 5′ cloning site KpnI (not destroyed); 3′ cloning site NotI (not destroyed)
  Sequencing primers: 5′ n/a; 3′ n/a
Terms and licenses: Academic/Nonprofit Terms; Industry Terms: Not Available to Industry
Depositor comments: To be published by Biotechniques in December. Please suggest the citation of our Biotechniques article. Also, this will be used as a replacement of pBiFC-VN173.
How to cite: pBiFC-VN155(I152L) was a gift from Chang-Deng Hu (Addgene plasmid # 27097 ; http://n2t.net/addgene:27097 ; RRID:Addgene_27097)
