>Addgene plasmid #27097 | pBiFC-VN155(I152L) | addgene partial sequence | sequence record 33335 | 27097 with EBV-rev
TGCGGTTCACCAGGGTGTCGCCCTCGAACTTCACCTCGGCGCGGGTCTTGTAGTTGCCGTCGTCCTTGAA
GAAGATGGTGCGCTCCTGGACGTAGCCTTCGGGCATGGCGGACTTGAAGAAGTCGTGCTGCTTCATGTGG
TCGGGGTAGCGGGCGAAGCACTGCAGGCCGTAGCCCAGGGTGGTCACGAGGGTGGGCCAGGGCACGGGCA
GCTTGCCGGTGGTGCAGATCAGCTTCAGGGTCAGCTTGCCGTAGGTGGCATCGCCCTCGCCCTCGCCGGA
CACGCTGAACTTGTGGCCGTTTACGTCGCCGTCCAGCTCGACCAGGATGGGCACCACCCCGGTGAACAGC
TCCTCGCCCTTGCTCACCATACTCCCGCCACCTCCGCTCCCGCCACCTCCGGTACCTCGAGAGATCTCGG
TCGACCGAATTCGGGCCTCCATGGCCATAAGCAGGTCCTCCTCTGAGATCAGCTTCTGCATTGATGCCAT
GGTGGGCCCGCGGGTACAATTCCGCAGCTTTTAGAGCA
