>Addgene plasmid #27097 | pBiFC-VN155(I152L) | addgene partial sequence | sequence record 56961 | M13rev
GCATGCCTGCAGATCGACTCTAGAGGATCCGAAAAAACCTCCCACACCTCCCCCTGAACCTGAAACATAA
AATGAATGCAATTGTTGTTGTTAACTTGTTTATTGCAGCTTATAATGGTTACAAATAAAGCAATAGCATC
ACAAATTTCACAAATAAAGCATTTTTTTCACTGCATTCTAGTTGTGGTTTGTCCAAACTCATCAATGTAT
CTTATCATGTCTGGATCCCCGCGGCCGCTCAGGCGGTGAGATAGACGTTGTGGCTGTTGTAGTTGTACTC
CAGCTTGTGCCCCAGGATGTTGCCGTCCTCCTTGAAGTCGATGCCCTTCAGCTCGATGCGGTTCACCAGG
GTGTCGCCCTCGAACTTCACCTCGGCGCGGGTCTTGTAGTTGCCGTCGTCCTTGAAGAAGATGGTGCGCT
CCTGGACGTAGCCTTCGGGCATGGCGGACTTGAAGAAGTCGTGCTGCTTCATGTGGTCGGGGTAGCGGGC
GAAGCACTGCAGGCCGTAGCCCAGGGTGGTCACGAGGGTGGGCCAGGGCACGGGCAGCTTGCCGGTGGTG
CAGATCAGCTTCAGGGTCAGCTTGCCGTAGGTGGCATCGCCCTCGCCCTCGCCGGACACGCTGAACTTGT
GGCCGTTTACGTCGCCGTCCAGCTCGACCAGGATGGGCACCACCCCGGTGAACAGCTCCTCGCCCTTGCT
CACCATACTCCCGCCACCTCCGCTCCCGCCACCTCCGGTACCTCGAGAGATCTCGGTCGACCGAATTCGG
GCCTCCATGGCCATAAGCAGGTCCTCCTCTGAGATCAGCTTCTGCATTGATGCCATGGTGGGCCCGCGGG
TACAATTCCGCAGCTTTTAGAGCAGAAGTAACACTTCCGTACAGGCCTAGAAGTAAAGGCAACATCCACT
GAGGAGCAGTTCTTTGATTTGCACCACCACCGGATCCGGGAC
