>Addgene plasmid #27097 | pBiFC-VN155(I152L) | addgene partial sequence | sequence record 56966 | pCEP-F
CATCCACGCTGTTTTGACCTCCATAGAAGACACCGGGACCGATCCAGCCTCCGGACTCTAGAGGATCCGG
TACTAGAGGAACTGAAAAACCAGAAAGTTAACTGGTAAGTTTAGTCTTTTTGTCTTTTATTTCAGGTCCC
GGATCCGGTGGTGGTGCAAATCAAAGAACTGCTCCTCAGTGGATGTTGCCTTTACTTCTAGGCCTGTACG
GAAGTGTTACTTCTGCTCTAAAAGCTGCGGAATTGTACCCGCGGGCCCACCATGGCATCAATGCAGAAGC
TGATCTCAGAGGAGGACCTGCTTATGGCCATGGAGGCCCGAATTCGGTCGACCGAGATCTCTCGAGGTAC
CGGAGGTGGCGGGAGCGGAGGTGGCGGGAGTATGGTGAGCAAGGGCGAGGAGCTGTTCACCGGGGTGGTG
CCCATCCTGGTCGAGCTGGACGGCGACGTAAACGGCCACAAGTTCAGCGTGTCCGGCGAGGGCGAGGGCG
ATGCCACCTACGGCAAGCTGACCCTGAAGCTGATCTGCACCACCGGCAAGCTGCCCGTGCCCTGGCCCAC
CCTCGTGACCACCCTGGGCTACGGCCTGCAGTGCTTCGCCCGCTACCCCGACCACATGAAGCAGCACGAC
TTCTTCAAGTCCGCCATGCCCGAAGGCTACGTCCAGGAGCGCACCATCTTCTTCAAGGACGACGGCAACT
ACAAGACCCGCGCCGAGGTGAAGTTCGAGGGCGACACCCTGGTGAACCGCATCGAGCTGA
